>Addgene plasmid #216737 | pAAV-CMV-SpCas9D10A nickase | addgene full sequence | sequence record 430337 | Addgene NGS Result
CTAAATTGTAAGCGTTAATATTTTGTTAAAATTCGCGTTAAATTTTTGTTAAATCAGCTCATTTTTTAAC
CAATAGGCCGAAATCGGCAAAATCCCTTATAAATCAAAAGAATAGACCGAGATAGGGT
[37 nt withheld, positions 129-165]
AAAGAACGTGGACTCCAACGTCAAAGG
[49 nt withheld, positions 193-241]
T
[91 nt withheld, positions 243-333]
G
[124 nt withheld, positions 335-458]
CCCATTCGCCATTCAGGCTGCGCAACTGTTGGGAAGGGCGATCGGTGCGGGCCTCTTCGCTATTACGCCA
GCTGCGCGCTCGCTCGCTCACTGAGGCCGCCCGGGCAAAGCCCGGGCGTCGGGCGACCTTTGGTCGCCCG
GCCTCAGTGAGCGAGCGAGCGCGCAGAGAGGGAGTGGCCAACTCCATCACTAGGGGTTCCTTGTAGTTAA
TGATTAACCCGCCATGCTACTTATCTACGTAGCCATGCTCTAGATTAATTAAACTCACGGGGATTTCCAA
GTCTCCACCCCATTGACGTCAATGGGAGTTTGTTTTGGCACCAAAATCAACGGGACTTTCCAAAATGTCG
TAATAACCCCGCCCCGTTGACGCAAATGGGCGGTAGGCGTGTACGGTGGGAGGTCTATATAAGCAGAGCT
CGTTTAGTGAACCGTCAGAATTCTCGAGTGATCGAAAGAGCCTGCTAAAGCAAAAAAGAAGTCACCGCTA
GCGCCACCATGGATTACAAAGACGATGACGATAAGATGGCCCCAAAGAAGAAGCGGAAGGTCGGTATCCA
CGGAGTCCCAGCAGCCGACAAGAAGTACAGCATCGGCCTGGCTATCGGCACCAACTCTGTGGGCTGGGCC
GTGATCACCGACGAGTACAAGGTGCCCAGCAAGAAATTCAAGGTGCTGGGCAACACCGACCGGCACAGCA
TCAAGAAGAACCTGATCGGAGCCCTGCTGTTCGACAGCGGCGAAACAGCCGAGGCCACCCGGCTGAAGAG
AACCGCCAGAAGAAGATACACCAGACGGAAGAACCGGATCTGCTATCTGCAAGAGATCTTCAGCAACGAG
ATGGCCAAGGTGGACGACAGCTTCTTCCACAGACTGGAAGAGTCCTTCCTGGTGGAAGAGGATAAGAAGC
ACGAGCGGCACCCCATCTTCGGCAACATCGTGGACGAGGTGGCCTACCACGAGAAGTACCCCACCATCTA
CCACCTGAGAAAGAAACTGGTGGACAGCACCGACAAGGCCGACCTGCGGCTGATCTATCTGGCCCTGGCC
CACATGATCAAGTTCCGGGGCCACTTCCTGATCGAGGGCGACCTGAACCCCGACAACAGCGACGTGGACA
AGCTGTTCATCCAGCTGGTGCAGACCTACAACCAGCTGTTCGAGGAAAACCCCATCAACGCCAGCGGCGT
GGACGCCAAGGCCATCCTGTCTGCCAGACTGAGCAAGAGCAGACGGCTGGAAAATCTGATCGCCCAGCTG
CCCGGCGAGAAGAAGAATGGCCTGTTCGGAAACCTGATTGCCCTGAGCCTGGGCCTGACCCCCAACTTCA
AGAGCAACTTCGACCTGGCCGAGGATGCCAAACTGCAGCTGAGCAAGGACACCTACGACGACGACCTGGA
CAACCTGCTGGCCCAGATCGGCGACCAGTACGCCGACCTGTTTCTGGCCGCCAAGAACCTGTCCGACGCC
ATCCTGCTGAGCGACATCCTGAGAGTGAACACCGAGATCACCAAGGCCCCCCTGAGCGCCTCTATGATCA
AGAGATACGACGAGCACCACCAGGACCTGACCCTGCTGAAAGCTCTCGTGCGGCAGCAGCTGCCTGAGAA
GTACAAAGAGATTTTCTTCGACCAGAGCAAGAACGGCTACGCCGGCTACATTGACGGCGGAGCCAGCCAG
GAAGAGTTCTACAAGTTCATCAAGCCCATCCTGGAAAAGATGGACGGCACCGAGGAACTGCTCGTGAAGC
TGAACAGAGAGGACCTGCTGCGGAAGCAGCGGACCTTCGACAACGGCAGCATCCCCCACCAGATCCACCT
GGGAGAGCTGCACGCCATTCTGCGGCGGCAGGAAGATTTTTACCCATTCCTGAAGGACAACCGGGAAAAG
ATCGAGAAGATCCTGACCTTCCGCATCCCCTACTACGTGGGCCCTCTGGCCAGGGGAAACAGCAGATTCG
CCTGGATGACCAGAAAGAGCGAGGAAACCATCACCCCCTGGAACTTCGAGGAAGTGGTGGACAAGGGCGC
TTCCGCCCAGAGCTTCATCGAGCGGATGACCAACTTCGATAAGAACCTGCCCAACGAGAAGGTGCTGCCC
AAGCACAGCCTGCTGTACGAGTACTTCACCGTGTATAACGAGCTGACCAAAGTGAAATACGTGACCGAGG
GAATGAGAAAGCCCGCCTTCCTGAGCGGCGAGCAGAAAAAGGCCATCGTGGACCTGCTGTTCAAGACCAA
CCGGAAAGTGACCGTGAAGCAGCTGAAAGAGGACTACTTCAAGAAAATCGAGTGCTTCGACTCCGTGGAA
ATCTCCGGCGTGGAAGATCGGTTCAACGCCTCCCTGGGCACATACCACGATCTGCTGAAAATTATCAAGG
ACAAGGACTTCCTGGACAATGAGGAAAACGAGGACATTCTGGAAGATATCGTGCTGACCCTGACACTGTT
TGAGGACAGAGAGATGATCGAGGAACGGCTGAAAACCTATGCCCACCTGTTCGACGACAAAGTGATGAAG
CAGCTGAAGCGGCGGAGATACACCGGCTGGGGCAGGCTGAGCCGGAAGCTGATCAACGGCATCCGGGACA
AGCAGTCCGGCAAGACAATCCTGGATTTCCTGAAGTCCGACGGCTTCGCCAACAGAAACTTCATGCAGCT
GATCCACGACGACAGCCTGACCTTTAAAGAGGACATCCAGAAAGCCCAGGTGTCCGGCCAGGGCGATAGC
CTGCACGAGCACATTGCCAATCTGGCCGGCAGCCCCGCCATTAAGAAGGGCATCCTGCAGACAGTGAAGG
TGGTGGACGAGCTCGTGAAAGTGATGGGCCGGCACAAGCCCGAGAACATCGTGATCGAAATGGCCAGAGA
GAACCAGACCACCCAGAAGGGACAGAAGAACAGCCGCGAGAGAATGAAGCGGATCGAAGAGGGCATCAAA
GAGCTGGGCAGCCAGATCCTGAAAGAACACCCCGTGGAAAACACCCAGCTGCAGAACGAGAAGCTGTACC
TGTACTACCTGCAGAATGGGCGGGATATGTACGTGGACCAGGAACTGGACATCAACCGGCTGTCCGACTA
CGATGTGGACCATATCGTGCCTCAGAGCTTTCTGAAGGACGACTCCATCGACAACAAGGTGCTGACCAGA
AGCGACAAGAACCGGGGCAAGAGCGACAACGTGCCCTCCGAAGAGGTCGTGAAGAAGATGAAGAACTACT
GGCGGCAGCTGCTGAACGCCAAGCTGATTACCCAGAGAAAGTTCGACAATCTGACCAAGGCCGAGAGAGG
CGGCCTGAGCGAACTGGATAAGGCCGGCTTCATCAAGAGACAGCTGGTGGAAACCCGGCAGATCACAAAG
CACGTGGCACAGATCCTGGACTCCCGGATGAACACTAAGTACGACGAGAATGACAAGCTGATCCGGGAAG
TGAAAGTGATCACCCTGAAGTCCAAGCTGGTGTCCGATTTCCGGAAGGATTTCCAGTTTTACAAAGTGCG
CGAGATCAACAACTACCACCACGCCCACGACGCCTACCTGAACGCCGTCGTGGGAACCGCCCTGATCAAA
AAGTACCCTAAGCTGGAAAGCGAGTTCGTGTACGGCGACTACAAGGTGTACGACGTGCGGAAGATGATCG
CCAAGAGCGAGCAGGAAATCGGCAAGGCTACCGCCAAGTACTTCTTCTACAGCAACATCATGAACTTTTT
CAAGACCGAGATTACCCTGGCCAACGGCGAGATCCGGAAGCGGCCTCTGATCGAGACAAACGGCGAAACC
GGGGAGATCGTGTGGGATAAGGGCCGGGATTTTGCCACCGTGCGGAAAGTGCTGAGCATGCCCCAAGTGA
ATATCGTGAAAAAGACCGAGGTGCAGACAGGCGGCTTCAGCAAAGAGTCTATCCTGCCCAAGAGGAACAG
CGATAAGCTGATCGCCAGAAAGAAGGACTGGGACCCTAAGAAGTACGGCGGCTTCGACAGCCCCACCGTG
GCCTATTCTGTGCTGGTGGTGGCCAAAGTGGAAAAGGGCAAGTCCAAGAAACTGAAGAGTGTGAAAGAGC
TGCTGGGGATCACCATCATGGAAAGAAGCAGCTTCGAGAAGAATCCCATCGACTTTCTGGAAGCCAAGGG
CTACAAAGAAGTGAAAAAGGACCTGATCATCAAGCTGCCTAAGTACTCCCTGTTCGAGCTGGAAAACGGC
CGGAAGAGAATGCTGGCCTCTGCCGGCGAACTGCAGAAGGGAAACGAACTGGCCCTGCCCTCCAAATATG
TGAACTTCCTGTACCTGGCCAGCCACTATGAGAAGCTGAAGGGCTCCCCCGAGGATAATGAGCAGAAACA
GCTGTTTGTGGAACAGCACAAGCACTACCTGGACGAGATCATCGAGCAGATCAGCGAGTTCTCCAAGAGA
GTGATCCTGGCCGACGCTAATCTGGACAAAGTGCTGTCCGCCTACAACAAGCACCGGGATAAGCCCATCA
GAGAGCAGGCCGAGAATATCATCCACCTGTTTACCCTGACCAATCTGGGAGCCCCTGCCGCCTTCAAGTA
CTTTGACACCACCATCGACCGGAAGAGGTACACCAGCACCAAAGAGGTGCTGGACGCCACCCTGATCCAC
CAGAGCATCACCGGCCTGTACGAGACACGGATCGACCTGTCTCAGCTGGGAGGCGACAAGCGTCCTGCTG
CTACTAAGAAAGCTGGTCAAGCTAAGAAAAAGAAATGAATCGATTAGCAATAAAGGATCGTTTATTTTCA
TTGGAAGCGTGTGTTGGTTTTTTGATCAGGCGCGGGTACCAGGTCGCGGCCGCTCTAGAGCATGGCTACG
TAGATAAGTAGCATGGCGGGTTAATCATTAACTACAAGGAACCCCTAGTGATGGAGTTGGCCACTCCCTC
TCTGCGCGCTCGCTCGCTCACTGAGGCCGGGCGACCAAAGGTCGCCCGACGCCCGGGCTTTGCCCGGGCG
GCCTCAGTGAGCGAGCGAGCGCGCAGCTGCATTAATGAATCGGCCAACGCGCGGGGAGAGGCGGTTTGCG
TATTGGGCGCTCTTCCGCTTCCTCGCTCACTGACTCGCTGCGCTCGGTCGTTCGGCTGCGGCGAGCGGTA
TCAGCTCACTCAAAGGCGGTAATACGGTTATCCACAGAATCAGGGGATAACGCAGGAAAGAACATGTGAG
CAAAAGGCCAGCAAAAGGCCAGGAACCGTAAAAAGGCCGCGTTGCTGGCGTTTTTCCATAGGCTCCGCCC
CCCTGACGAGCATCACAAAAATCGACGCTCAAGTCAGAGGTGGCGAAACCCGACAGGACTATAAAGATAC
CAGGCGTTTCCCCCTGGAAGCTCCCTCGTGCGCTCTCCTGTTCCGACCCTGCCGCTTACCGGATACCTGT
CCGCCTTTCTCCCTTCGGGAAGCGTGGCGCTTTCTCATAGCTCACGCTGTAGGTATCTCAGTTCGGTGTA
GGTCGTTCGCTCCAAGCTGGGCTGTGTGCACGAACCCCCCGTTCAGCCCGACCGCTGCGCCTTATCCGGT
AACTATCGTCTTGAGTCCAACCCGGTAAGACACGACTTATCGCCACTGGCAGCAGCCACTGGTAACAGGA
TTAGCAGAGCGAGGTATGTAGGCGGTGCTACAGAGTTCTTGAAGTGGTGGCCTAACTACGGCTACACTAG
AAGAACAGTATTTGGTATCTGCGCTCTGCTGAAGCCAGTTACCTTCGGAAAAAGAGTTGGTAGCTCTTGA
TCCGGCAAACAAACCACCGCTGGTAGCGGTGGTTTTTTTGTTTGCAAGCAGCAGATTACGCGCAGAAAAA
AAGGATCTCAAGAAGATCCTTTGATCTTTTCTACGGGGTCTGACGCTCAGTGGAACGAAAACTCACGTTA
AGGGATTTTGGTCATGAGATTATCAAAAAGGATCTTCACCTAGATCCTTTTAAATTAAAAATGAAGTTTT
AAATCAATCTAAAGTATATATGAGTAAACTTGGTCTGACAGTTACCAATGCTTAATCAGTGAGGCACCTA
TCTCAGCGATCTGTCTATTTCGTTCATCCATAGTTGCCTGACTCCCCGTCGTGTAGATAACTACGATACG
GGAGGGCTTACCATCTGGCCCCAGTGCTGCAATGATACCGCGAGACCCACGCTCACCGGCTCCAGATTTA
TCAGCAATAAACCAGCCAGCCGGAAGGGCCGAGCGCAGAAGTGGTCCTGCAACTTTATCCGCCTCCATCC
AGTCTATTAATTGTTGCCGGGAAGCTAGAGTAAGTAGTTCGCCAGTTAATAGTTTGCGCAACGTTGTTGC
CATTGCTACAGGCATCGTGGTGTCACGCTCGTCGTTTGGTATGGCTTCATTCAGCTCCGGTTCCCAACGA
TCAAGGCGAGTTACATGATCCCCCATGTTGTGCAAAAAAGCGGTTAGCTCCTTCGGTCCTCCGATCGTTG
TCAGAAGTAAGTTGGCCGCAGTGTTATCACTCATGGTTATGGCAGCACTGCATAATTCTCTTACTGTCAT
GCCATCCGTAAGATGCTTTTCTGTGACTGGTGAGTACTCAACCAAGTCATTCTGAGAATAGTGTATGCGG
CGACCGAGTTGCTCTTGCCCGGCGTCAATACGGGATAATACCGCGCCACATAGCAGAACTTTAAAAGTGC
TCATCATTGGAAAACGTTCTTCGGGGCGAAAACTCTCAAGGATCTTACCGCTGTTGAGATCCAGTTCGAT
GTAACCCACTCGTGCACCCAACTGATCTTCAGCATCTTTTACTTTCACCAGCGTTTCTGGGTGAGCAAAA
ACAGGAAGGCAAAATGCCGCAAAAAAGGGAATAAGGGCGACACGGAAATGTTGAATACTCATACTCTTCC
TTTTTCAATATTATTGAAGCATTTATCAGGGTTATTGTCTCATGAGCGGATACATATTTGAATGTATTTA
GAAAAATAAACAAATAGGGGTTCCGCGCACATTTCCCCGAAAAGTGCCAC
Features (pLannotate 1.2.2; 12 found; start..end, strand, type, name):
     30..458     -  rep_origin     f1 ori (sequence partly withheld): f1 bacteriophage origin of replication; arrow indicates direction of (+) strand synthesis
    463..532     -  CDS            lacZα (fragment): LacZα fragment of β-galactosidase; lacZ fragment
    527..659     -  repeat_region  AAV2 ITR (fragment): inverted terminal repeat of adeno-associated virus serotype 2 inverted
    747..764     -  promoter       CMV promoter (fragment): human cytomegalovirus (CMV) immediate early promoter
    779..878     +  promoter       CMVd1 promoter: truncated human cytomegalovirus (CMV) immediate early promoter that yields slightly reduced expression relative to the full-length promoter
   1035..2750    +  CDS            Cas9(N): N-terminal portion of Streptococcus pyogenes Cas9 (Zetsche et al., 2015)
   2637..5135    +  CDS            Cas9(C): C-terminal portion of Streptococcus pyogenes Cas9 (Zetsche et al., 2015)
   5325..5458    +  repeat_region  AAV2 ITR: inverted terminal repeat of adeno-associated virus serotype 2 inverted
   5452..5508    -  CDS            lacI (fragment): lac repressor; lacI; The lac repressor binds to the lac operator to inhibit transcription in E. coli. This inhibition can be relieved by adding lactose or isopropyl-β-D-thiogalactopyranoside (IPTG).
   5691..6279    -  rep_origin     ori: high-copy-number ColE1/pMB1/pBR322/pUC origin of replication
   6450..7310    -  CDS            AmpR: β-lactamase; bla; confers resistance to ampicillin, carbenicillin, and related antibiotics
   7311..7415    -  promoter       AmpR promoter: bla
