[The description below was written by a language model from this plasmid's Addgene catalogue record and pLannotate feature annotations shown in this document.]
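Description:
pAAV-CMV-SpCas9D10A nickase is an AAV transfer plasmid (pAAV backbone, about 7.4 kb) for mammalian expression of the D10A nickase form of Streptococcus pyogenes Cas9. It was derived from the earlier pAAV-CMV-SpCas9 construct. In bacteria it is maintained through a high-copy ColE1/pUC-type origin and selected with ampicillin via the β-lactamase gene and its native promoter. An f1 phage origin is also present, and short lacZα and lacI fragments flanking the ITRs appear to be backbone remnants with no functional role.

The payload lies between two AAV2 inverted terminal repeats, which are the cis elements needed for replication and packaging of the intervening DNA into AAV particles when rep, cap and helper functions are supplied in trans. One ITR is annotated only as a fragment. Expression is driven by CMVd1, a truncated version of the human cytomegalovirus immediate early promoter that gives somewhat lower expression than the full-length promoter but saves space, which matters because the Cas9 coding sequence nearly fills AAV's packaging capacity. The annotation software splits Cas9 into overlapping N- and C-terminal portions, which together correspond to one continuous open reading frame. The D10A substitution inactivates the RuvC nuclease domain, so the enzyme cuts only one DNA strand at the guide-specified site rather than making a double-strand break. The feature table does not annotate a polyadenylation signal, nuclear localisation signals or epitope tags, and no guide RNA cassette is present, so the guide must be supplied separately. The associated work applied Cas9 nickase to contracting expanded CAG/CTG repeats at disease loci.
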