Addgene plasmid #216737: pAAV-CMV-SpCas9D10A nickase
Purpose: Expresses SpCas9-D10A nickase from a CMVd1 promoter. For AAV packaging. Derived from pAAV-CMV-SpCas9 (Addgene #113034)
Depositing lab: Vincent Dion. Depositing organization: Cardiff University. Publication: Cas9 nickase-mediated contraction of CAG/CTG repeats at multiple disease loci. Alvaro Murillo, Melanie Alpaugh, Meghan Larin, Emma L. Randall, Laura Heraty, Ruban Rex Durairaj, Alys N. Aston, Alysha S. Taylor, Alex Mas Monteys, Nina Stöberl, Aeverie E. R. Heuchan, Pascale Aeschlimann, Soumyasree Bhattacharyya, Nicholas D. Allen, Jack Puymirat, Beverly L. Davidson, Francesca Cicchetti, Mariah Lelos, Vincent Dion. bioRxiv 10.1101/2024.02.19.580669.
Backbone
  Vector backbone: pAAV
  Backbone manufacturer: Genscript
  Vector type: Mammalian Expression, AAV, CRISPR
Growth in bacteria
  Bacterial resistance: Ampicillin, 100 μg/mL
  Growth temperature: 37°C
  Growth strain: NEB Stable
  Copy number: High Copy
Gene/Insert
  Gene/Insert name: Cas9-D10A nickase
  Species: S pyogenes
  Mutation: D10A
  Promoter: CMVd1
  Cloning method: Unknown
  Sequencing primers: 5′ n/a
Resource information
  A portion of this plasmid was derived from a plasmid made by: Dominik Niopek (Addgene #113034 pAAV-CMV-SpCas9)
Terms and licenses: Academic/Nonprofit Terms; Industry Terms: Not Available to Industry
How to cite: pAAV-CMV-SpCas9D10A nickase was a gift from Vincent Dion (Addgene plasmid # 216737 ; http://n2t.net/addgene:216737 ; RRID:Addgene_216737)
